Addgene plasmid #49897: EGFP-Rab6CT27N
Purpose: expresses EGFP-Rab6CT27N in mammalian cells
Depositing lab: Marci Scidmore. Depositing organization: Cornell University.
Backbone
  Vector backbone: EGFP C1
  Backbone manufacturer: Clontech
  Backbone size w/o insert (bp): 4700
  Total vector size (bp): 5300
  Vector type: Mammalian Expression
  Selectable markers: Neomycin (select with G418)
Growth in bacteria
  Bacterial resistance: Kanamycin, 50 μg/mL
  Growth temperature: 37°C
  Growth strain: DH5alpha
  Copy number: High Copy
Gene/Insert
  Gene/Insert name: Rab6CT27N (Rab6A isoform a)
  Species: H. sapiens (human)
  Insert size (bp): 600
  Mutation: Threonine 27 to Asparagine
  Entrez Gene: RAB6A (a.k.a. RAB6)
  Promoter: CMV
  Tag / fusion protein: EGFP (N terminal on insert)
  Cloning method: Restriction Enzyme; 5′ cloning site BamHI/BglII (destroyed during cloning); 3′ cloning site XhoI/SalI (destroyed during cloning)
  Sequencing primers: 5′ EGFP C (CATGGTCCTGCTGGAGTTCGTG)
Resource information
  A portion of this plasmid was derived from a plasmid made by: cDNA Rab6C derived from pCDNA3.1+Rab6C (purchased from MIssouri S&T cDNA Resource Center)
Terms and licenses: Academic/Nonprofit Terms; Industry Terms: Not Available to Industry
How to cite: EGFP-Rab6CT27N was a gift from Marci Scidmore (Addgene plasmid # 49897)
