[The description below was written by a language model from this plasmid's Addgene catalogue record and pLannotate feature annotations shown in this document.]
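Description:
EGFP-Rab6CT27N is a mammalian expression plasmid of about 5.3 kb built on the Clontech EGFP C1 backbone. It expresses a human Rab6 GTPase mutant fused at its N terminus to EGFP. The CMV immediate early enhancer and promoter drive one open reading frame in which EGFP is followed, after a short linker, by the roughly 600 bp Rab coding sequence. An SV40 polyadenylation signal terminates the transcript. The insert was cloned by joining compatible ends (BamHI/BglII at the 5′ side, XhoI/SalI at the 3′ side), which destroyed both sites, and only a fragment of the original multiple cloning site remains downstream.

The naming of the insert needs some care. The cDNA was obtained as "Rab6C" from a pcDNA3.1-based clone, but the record identifies it as Rab6A isoform a, and the automated annotation likewise matches it to human RAB6A, a regulator of Golgi-to-ER retrograde membrane traffic. It carries a threonine 27 to asparagine substitution. In Rab GTPases, this position in the nucleotide-binding motif is commonly mutated to produce a GDP-locked, dominant-negative form, although the record does not state this intent. A construct of this kind would typically be used to image the localisation of the mutant protein in transfected cells or to perturb Rab6-dependent trafficking.

The plasmid is propagated in E. coli from a high-copy pUC-type origin, and an f1 origin is also present. A single NeoR/KanR cassette has tandem bacterial and SV40 early promoters and an HSV TK poly(A) signal. It confers kanamycin resistance in bacteria and G418 resistance in mammalian cells. The short large T antigen, ble and bGH poly(A) fragments are probably incidental backbone matches rather than functional elements.
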