Features (pLannotate 1.2.2; 15 found; start..end, strand, type, name):
     61..364     +  enhancer       CMV enhancer: human cytomegalovirus immediate early enhancer
    365..568     +  promoter       CMV promoter: human cytomegalovirus (CMV) immediate early promoter
    613..1329    +  CDS            EGFP: EGFP is a basic (constitutively fluorescent) green fluorescent protein published in 1996, derived from Aequorea victoria. It is reported to be a rapidly-maturing weak dimer with moderate acid sensitivity.
   1348..1971    +  CDS            RAB6A: RAB6A_HUMAN - Also known as RAB6. Experimental evidence at protein level: Swiss-Prot protein existence level 1. Protein transport. Regulator of membrane traffic from the Golgi apparatus towards the endoplasmic reticulum (ER). Has a low GTPase activity. Involved in COPI-independent retrograde transport from the Golgi to the ER (PubMed:25962623). From Homo sapiens (Human).
   1976..2001    +  misc_feature   MCS (fragment): multiple cloning site
   2018..2102    +  CDS            large T antigen (fragment): large T antigen from SV40 (simian virus 40)
   2125..2246    +  polyA_signal   SV40 poly(A) signal: SV40 polyadenylation signal
   2280..2708    -  rep_origin     f1 ori (sequence partly withheld): f1 bacteriophage origin of replication; arrow indicates direction of (+) strand synthesis
   2735..2839    +  promoter       AmpR promoter: bla
   2841..3198    +  promoter       SV40 promoter: SV40 enhancer and early promoter
   3233..4027    +  CDS            NeoR/KanR: aminoglycoside phosphotransferase from Tn5; aph(3')-II (or nptII); confers resistance to neomycin, kanamycin, and G418 (Geneticin®)
   4048..4200    +  CDS            ble (fragment): BLE_KLEPN - Experimental evidence at protein level: Swiss-Prot protein existence level 1. Binding protein with a strong affinity to the bleomycin family of antibiotics. Binds to CL990; an antimitotic-antibiotic compound. From Klebsiella pneumoniae.
   4259..4306    +  polyA_signal   HSV TK poly(A) signal: herpes simplex virus thymidine kinase polyadenylation signal (Cole and Stacy, 1985)
   4397..4413    -  polyA_signal   bGH poly(A) signal (fragment): bovine growth hormone polyadenylation signal
   4635..5223    +  rep_origin     ori: high-copy-number ColE1/pMB1/pBR322/pUC origin of replication
>Addgene plasmid #49897 | EGFP-Rab6CT27N | depositor full sequence | sequence record 74418 | EGFP-Rab6CT27N sequence 5337 bps
TAGTTATTAATAGTAATCAATTACGGGGTCATTAGTTCATAGCCCATATATGGAGTTCCGCGTTACATAA
CTTACGGTAAATGGCCCGCCTGGCTGACCGCCCAACGACCCCCGCCCATTGACGTCAATAATGACGTATG
TTCCCATAGTAACGCCAATAGGGACTTTCCATTGACGTCAATGGGTGGAGTATTTACGGTAAACTGCCCA
CTTGGCAGTACATCAAGTGTATCATATGCCAAGTACGCCCCCTATTGACGTCAATGACGGTAAATGGCCC
GCCTGGCATTATGCCCAGTACATGACCTTATGGGACTTTCCTACTTGGCAGTACATCTACGTATTAGTCA
TCGCTATTACCATGGTGATGCGGTTTTGGCAGTACATCAATGGGCGTGGATAGCGGTTTGACTCACGGGG
ATTTCCAAGTCTCCACCCCATTGACGTCAATGGGAGTTTGTTTTGGCACCAAAATCAACGGGACTTTCCA
AAATGTCGTAACAACTCCGCCCCATTGACGCAAATGGGCGGTAGGCGTGTACGGTGGGAGGTCTATATAA
GCAGAGCTGGTTTAGTGAACCGTCAGATCCGCTAGCGCTACCGGTCGCCACCATGGTGAGCAAGGGCGAG
GAGCTGTTCACCGGGGTGGTGCCCATCCTGGTCGAGCTGGACGGCGACGTAAACGGCCACAAGTTCAGCG
TGTCCGGCGAGGGCGAGGGCGATGCCACCTACGGCAAGCTGACCCTGAAGTTCATCTGCACCACCGGCAA
GCTGCCCGTGCCCTGGCCCACCCTCGTGACCACCCTGACCTACGGCGTGCAGTGCTTCAGCCGCTACCCC
GACCACATGAAGCAGCACGACTTCTTCAAGTCCGCCATGCCCGAAGGCTACGTCCAGGAGCGCACCATCT
TCTTCAAGGACGACGGCAACTACAAGACCCGCGCCGAGGTGAAGTTCGAGGGCGACACCCTGGTGAACCG
CATCGAGCTGAAGGGCATCGACTTCAAGGAGGACGGCAACATCCTGGGGCACAAGCTGGAGTACAACTAC
AACAGCCACAACGTCTATATCATGGCCGACAAGCAGAAGAACGGCATCAAGGTGAACTTCAAGATCCGCC
ACAACATCGAGGACGGCAGCGTGCAGCTCGCCGACCACTACCAGCAGAACACCCCCATCGGCGACGGCCC
CGTGCTGCTGCCCGACAACCACTACCTGAGCACCCAGTCCGCCCTGAGCAAAGACCCCAACGAGAAGCGC
GATCACATGGTCCTGCTGGAGTTCGTGACCGCCGCCGGGATCACTCTCGGCATGGACGAGCTGTACAAGT
CCGGACTCAGATCCACCATGTCCACGGGCGGAGACTTCGGGAATCCGCTGAGGAAATTCAAGCTGGTGTT
CCTGGGGGAGCAAAGCGTTGGAAAGAACTCTTTGATCACCAGATTCATGTATGACAGTTTTGACAACACC
TATCAGGCAACAATTGGCATTGACTTTTTATCAAAAACTATGTACTTGGAGGATCGAACAATCAGGCTTC
AGCTGTGGGATACTGCGGGTCAGGAACGTTTCCGTAGCCTCATTCCCAGTTACATCCGTGATTCTGCTGC
AGCTGTAGTAGTTTACGATATCACAAATGTTAACTCATTCCAGCAAACTACAAAGTGGATTGATGATGTC
AGAACAGAAAGAGGAAGTGATGTTATCATCATGCTAGTAGGAAATAAAACAGATCTTGCTGACAAGAGGC
AAGTGTCAATTGAGGAGGGAGAGAGGAAAGCCAAAGAGCTGAATGTTATGTTTATTGAAACTAGTGCAAA
AGCTGGATACAATGTAAAGCAGCTCTTTCGACGTGTAGCAGCAGCTTTGCCGGGAATGGAAAGCACACAG
GACAGAAGCAGAGAAGATATGATTGACATAAAACTGGAAAAGCCTCAGGAGCAACCAGTCAGTGAAGGAG
GCTGTTCCTGCTAACTCGACGGTACCGCGGGCCCGGGATCCACCGGATCTAGATAACTGATCATAATCAG
CCATACCACATTTGTAGAGGTTTTACTTGCTTTAAAAAACCTCCCACACCTCCCCCTGAACCTGAAACAT
AAAATGAATGCAATTGTTGTTGTTAACTTGTTTATTGCAGCTTATAATGGTTACAAATAAAGCAATAGCA
TCACAAATTTCACAAATAAAGCATTTTTTTCACTGCATTCTAGTTGTGGTTTGTCCAAACTCATCAATGT
ATCTTAACGCGTAAATTGTAAGCGTTAATATTTTGTTAAAATTCGCGTTAAATTTTTGTTAAATCAGCTC
ATTTTTTAACCAATAGGCCGAAATCGGCAAAATCCCTTATAAATCAAAAGAATAGACCGAGATAGGGT
[37 nt withheld, positions 2379-2415]
AAAGAACGTGGACTCCAACGTCAAAGG
[49 nt withheld, positions 2443-2491]
T
[91 nt withheld, positions 2493-2583]
G
[124 nt withheld, positions 2585-2708]
CAGGTGGCACTTTTCGGGGAAATGTGCGCGGAACCCCTATTTGTTTATTTTTCTAAATACATTCAAATAT
GTATCCGCTCATGAGACAATAACCCTGATAAATGCTTCAATAATATTGAAAAAGGAAGAGTCCTGAGGCG
GAAAGAACCAGCTGTGGAATGTGTGTCAGTTAGGGTGTGGAAAGTCCCCAGGCTCCCCAGCAGGCAGAAG
TATGCAAAGCATGCATCTCAATTAGTCAGCAACCAGGTGTGGAAAGTCCCCAGGCTCCCCAGCAGGCAGA
AGTATGCAAAGCATGCATCTCAATTAGTCAGCAACCATAGTCCCGCCCCTAACTCCGCCCATCCCGCCCC
TAACTCCGCCCAGTTCCGCCCATTCTCCGCCCCATGGCTGACTAATTTTTTTTATTTATGCAGAGGCCGA
GGCCGCCTCGGCCTCTGAGCTATTCCAGAAGTAGTGAGGAGGCTTTTTTGGAGGCCTAGGCTTTTGCAAA
GATCGATCAAGAGACAGGATGAGGATCGTTTCGCATGATTGAACAAGATGGATTGCACGCAGGTTCTCCG
GCCGCTTGGGTGGAGAGGCTATTCGGCTATGACTGGGCACAACAGACAATCGGCTGCTCTGATGCCGCCG
TGTTCCGGCTGTCAGCGCAGGGGCGCCCGGTTCTTTTTGTCAAGACCGACCTGTCCGGTGCCCTGAATGA
ACTGCAAGACGAGGCAGCGCGGCTATCGTGGCTGGCCACGACGGGCGTTCCTTGCGCAGCTGTGCTCGAC
GTTGTCACTGAAGCGGGAAGGGACTGGCTGCTATTGGGCGAAGTGCCGGGGCAGGATCTCCTGTCATCTC
ACCTTGCTCCTGCCGAGAAAGTATCCATCATGGCTGATGCAATGCGGCGGCTGCATACGCTTGATCCGGC
TACCTGCCCATTCGACCACCAAGCGAAACATCGCATCGAGCGAGCACGTACTCGGATGGAAGCCGGTCTT
GTCGATCAGGATGATCTGGACGAAGAGCATCAGGGGCTCGCGCCAGCCGAACTGTTCGCCAGGCTCAAGG
CGAGCATGCCCGACGGCGAGGATCTCGTCGTGACCCATGGCGATGCCTGCTTGCCGAATATCATGGTGGA
AAATGGCCGCTTTTCTGGATTCATCGACTGTGGCCGGCTGGGTGTGGCGGACCGCTATCAGGACATAGCG
TTGGCTACCCGTGATATTGCTGAAGAGCTTGGCGGCGAATGGGCTGACCGCTTCCTCGTGCTTTACGGTA
TCGCCGCTCCCGATTCGCAGCGCATCGCCTTCTATCGCCTTCTTGACGAGTTCTTCTGAGCGGGACTCTG
GGGTTCGAAATGACCGACCAAGCGACGCCCAACCTGCCATCACGAGATTTCGATTCCACCGCCGCCTTCT
ATGAAAGGTTGGGCTTCGGAATCGTTTTCCGGGACGCCGGCTGGATGATCCTCCAGCGCGGGGATCTCAT
GCTGGAGTTCTTCGCCCACCCTAGGGGGAGGCTAACTGAAACACGGAAGGAGACAATACCGGAAGGAACC
CGCGCTATGACGGCAATAAAAAGACAGAATAAAACGCACGGTGTTGGGTCGTTTGTTCATAAACGCGGGG
TTCGGTCCCAGGGCTGGCACTCTGTCGATACCCCACCGAGACCCCATTGGGGCCAATACGCCCGCGTTTC
TTCCTTTTCCCCACCCCACCCCCCAAGTTCGGGTGAAGGCCCAGGGCTCGCAGCCAACGTCGGGGCGGCA
GGCCCTGCCATAGCCTCAGGTTACTCATATATACTTTAGATTGATTTAAAACTTCATTTTTAATTTAAAA
GGATCTAGGTGAAGATCCTTTTTGATAATCTCATGACCAAAATCCCTTAACGTGAGTTTTCGTTCCACTG
AGCGTCAGACCCCGTAGAAAAGATCAAAGGATCTTCTTGAGATCCTTTTTTTCTGCGCGTAATCTGCTGC
TTGCAAACAAAAAAACCACCGCTACCAGCGGTGGTTTGTTTGCCGGATCAAGAGCTACCAACTCTTTTTC
CGAAGGTAACTGGCTTCAGCAGAGCGCAGATACCAAATACTGTCCTTCTAGTGTAGCCGTAGTTAGGCCA
CCACTTCAAGAACTCTGTAGCACCGCCTACATACCTCGCTCTGCTAATCCTGTTACCAGTGGCTGCTGCC
AGTGGCGATAAGTCGTGTCTTACCGGGTTGGACTCAAGACGATAGTTACCGGATAAGGCGCAGCGGTCGG
GCTGAACGGGGGGTTCGTGCACACAGCCCAGCTTGGAGCGAACGACCTACACCGAACTGAGATACCTACA
GCGTGAGCTATGAGAAAGCGCCACGCTTCCCGAAGGGAGAAAGGCGGACAGGTATCCGGTAAGCGGCAGG
GTCGGAACAGGAGAGCGCACGAGGGAGCTTCCAGGGGGAAACGCCTGGTATCTTTATAGTCCTGTCGGGT
TTCGCCACCTCTGACTTGAGCGTCGATTTTTGTGATGCTCGTCAGGGGGGCGGAGCCTATGGAAAAACGC
CAGCAACGCGGCCTTTTTACGGTTCCTGGCCTTTTGCTGGCCTTTTGCTCACATGTTCTTTCCTGCGTTA
TCCCCTGATTCTGTGGATAACCGTATTACCGCCATGCAT
