>Addgene plasmid #49897 | EGFP-Rab6CT27N | addgene partial sequence | sequence record 77357 | EGFP-C 5'-CATGGTCCTGCTGGAGTTCGTG-3'
CTCTCGGCATGGACGAGCTGTACAAGTCCGGACTCAGATCCACCATGTCCACGGGCGGAGACTTCGGGAA
TCCGCTGAGGAAATTCAAGCTGGTGTTCCTGGGGGAGCAAAGCGTTGGAAAGAACTCTTTGATCACCAGA
TTCATGTATGACAGTTTTGACAACACCTATCAGGCAACAATTGGCATTGACTTTTTATCAAAAACTATGT
ACTTGGAGGATCGAACAATCAGGCTTCAGCTGTGGGATACTGCGGGTCAGGAACGTTTCCGTAGCCTCAT
TCCCAGTTACATCCGTGATTCTGCTGCAGCTGTAGTAGTTTACGATATCACAAATGTTAACTCATTCCAG
CAAACTACAAAGTGGATTGATGATGTCAGAACAGAAAGAGGAAGTGATGTTATCATCATGCTAGTAGGAA
ATAAAACAGATCTTGCTGACAAGAGGCAAGTGTCAATTGAGGAGGGAGAGAGGAAAGCCAAAGAGCTGAA
TGTTATGTTTATTGAAACTAGTGCAAAAGCTGGATACAATGTAAAGCAGCTCTTTCGACGTGTAGCAGCA
GCTTTGCCGGGAATGGAAAGCACACAGGACAGAAGCAGAGAAGATATGATTGACATAAAACTGGAAAAGC
CTCAGGAGCAACCAGTCAGTGAAGGAGGCTGTTCCTGCTAACTCGACGGTACCGCGGGCCCGGGATCCAC
CGGATCTAGATAACTGATCATAATCAGCCATACCACATTTGTAGAGGTTTTACTTGCTTTAAAAAACCTC
CCACACCTCCCCCTGAACCTGAAACATAAAATGAATGCAATTGTTGTTGTTAACTTGTTTATTGCAGCTT
ATAATGGTTACAAATAAAGCAATAGCATCACAAATTTCACAAATAAAGCATTTTTTTCACTGCATTCTA
